>Addgene plasmid #44753 | PRS303-Gal1pr-Mag1-sctetR | depositor full sequence | sequence record 64796 | PRS303-Gal1pr-Mag1-sctetR sequence 7991 bps
GACGAAAGGGCCTCGTGATACGCCTATTTTTATAGGTTAATGTCATGATAATAATGGTTTCTTAGGACGG
ATCGCTTGCCTGTAACTTACACGCGCCTCGTATCTTTTAATGATGGAATAATTTGGGAATTTACTCTGTG
TTTATTTATTTTTATGTTTTGTATTTGGATTTTAGAAAGTAAATAAAGAAGGTAGAAGAGTTACGGAATG
AAGAAAAAAAAATAAACAAAGGTTTAAAAAATTTCAACAAAAAGCGTACTTTACATATATATTTATTAGA
CAAGAAAAGCAGATTAAATAGATATACATTCGATTAACGATAAGTAAAATGTAAAATCACAGGATTTTCG
TGTGTGGTCTTCTACACAGACAAGATGAAACAATTCGGCATTAATACCTGAGAGCAGGAAGAGCAAGATA
AAAGGTAGTATTTGTTGGCGATCCCCCTAGAGTCTTTTACATCTTCGGAAAACAAAAACTATTTTTTCTT
TAATTTCTTTTTTTACTTTCTATTTTTAATTTATATATTTATATTAAAAAATTTAAATTATAATTATTTT
TATAGCACGTGATGAAAAGGACCCAGGTGGCACTTTTCGGGGAAATGTGCGCGGAACCCCTATTTGTTTA
TTTTTCTAAATACATTCAAATATGTATCCGCTCATGAGACAATAACCCTGATAAATGCTTCAATAATATT
GAAAAAGGAAGAGTATGAGTATTCAACATTTCCGTGTCGCCCTTATTCCCTTTTTTGCGGCATTTTGCCT
TCCTGTTTTTGCTCACCCAGAAACGCTGGTGAAAGTAAAAGATGCTGAAGATCAGTTGGGTGCACGAGTG
GGTTACATCGAACTGGATCTCAACAGCGGTAAGATCCTTGAGAGTTTTCGCCCCGAAGAACGTTTTCCAA
TGATGAGCACTTTTAAAGTTCTGCTATGTGGCGCGGTATTATCCCGTATTGACGCCGGGCAAGAGCAACT
CGGTCGCCGCATACACTATTCTCAGAATGACTTGGTTGAGTACTCACCAGTCACAGAAAAGCATCTTACG
GATGGCATGACAGTAAGAGAATTATGCAGTGCTGCCATAACCATGAGTGATAACACTGCGGCCAACTTAC
TTCTGACAACGATCGGAGGACCGAAGGAGCTAACCGCTTTTTTTCACAACATGGGGGATCATGTAACTCG
CCTTGATCGTTGGGAACCGGAGCTGAATGAAGCCATACCAAACGACGAGCGTGACACCACGATGCCTGTA
GCAATGGCAACAACGTTGCGCAAACTATTAACTGGCGAACTACTTACTCTAGCTTCCCGGCAACAATTAA
TAGACTGGATGGAGGCGGATAAAGTTGCAGGACCACTTCTGCGCTCGGCCCTTCCGGCTGGCTGGTTTAT
TGCTGATAAATCTGGAGCCGGTGAGCGTGGGTCTCGCGGTATCATTGCAGCACTGGGGCCAGATGGTAAG
CCCTCCCGTATCGTAGTTATCTACACGACGGGCAGTCAGGCAACTATGGATGAACGAAATAGACAGATCG
CTGAGATAGGTGCCTCACTGATTAAGCATTGGTAACTGTCAGACCAAGTTTACTCATATATACTTTAGAT
TGATTTAAAACTTCATTTTTAATTTAAAAGGATCTAGGTGAAGATCCTTTTTGATAATCTCATGACCAAA
ATCCCTTAACGTGAGTTTTCGTTCCACTGAGCGTCAGACCCCGTAGAAAAGATCAAAGGATCTTCTTGAG
ATCCTTTTTTTCTGCGCGTAATCTGCTGCTTGCAAACAAAAAAACCACCGCTACCAGCGGTGGTTTGTTT
GCCGGATCAAGAGCTACCAACTCTTTTTCCGAAGGTAACTGGCTTCAGCAGAGCGCAGATACCAAATACT
GTCCTTCTAGTGTAGCCGTAGTTAGGCCACCACTTCAAGAACTCTGTAGCACCGCCTACATACCTCGCTC
TGCTAATCCTGTTACCAGTGGCTGCTGCCAGTGGCGATAAGTCGTGTCTTACCGGGTTGGACTCAAGACG
ATAGTTACCGGATAAGGCGCAGCGGTCGGGCTGAACGGGGGGTTCGTGCACACAGCCCAGCTTGGAGCGA
ACGACCTACACCGAACTGAGATACCTACAGCGTGAGCATTGAGAAAGCGCCACGCTTCCCGAAGGGAGAA
AGGCGGACAGGTATCCGGTAAGCGGCAGGGTCGGAACAGGAGAGCGCACGAGGGAGCTTCCAGGGGGGAA
CGCCTGGTATCTTTATAGTCCTGTCGGGTTTCGCCACCTCTGACTTGAGCGTCGATTTTTGTGATGCTCG
TCAGGGGGGCCGAGCCTATGGAAAAACGCCAGCAACGCGGCCTTTTTACGGTTCCTGGCCTTTTGCTGGC
CTTTTGCTCACATGTTCTTTCCTGCGTTATCCCCTGATTCTGTGGATAACCGTATTACCGCCTTTGAGTG
AGCTGATACCGCTCGCCGCAGCCGAACGACCGAGCGCAGCGAGTCAGTGAGCGAGGAAGCGGAAGAGCGC
CCAATACGCAAACCGCCTCTCCCCGCGCGTTGGCCGATTCATTAATGCAGCTGGCACGACAGGTTTCCCG
ACTGGAAAGCGGGCAGTGAGCGCAACGCAATTAATGTGAGTTACCTCACTCATTAGGCACCCCAGGCTTT
ACACTTTATGCTTCCGGCTCCTATGTTGTGTGGAATTGTGAGCGGATAACAATTTCACACAGGAAACAGC
TATGACCATGATTACGCCAAGCTCGGAATTAACCCTCACTAAAGGGAACAAAAGCTGGGTACCGGGCCCC
CCCTCGAGCAAAAATTCTTACTTTTTTTTTGGATGGACGCAAAGAAGTTTAATAATCATATTACATGGCA
TTACCACCATATACATATCCATATCTAATCTTACTTATATGTTGTGGAAATGTAAAGAGCCCCATTATCT
TAGCCTAAAAAAACCTTCTCTTTGGAACTTTCAGTAATACGCTTAACTGCTCATTGCTATATTGAAGTAC
GGATTAGAAGCCGCCGAGCGGGCGACAGCCCTCCGACGGAAGACTCTCCTCCGTGCGTCCTCGTCTTCAC
CGGTCGCGTTCCTGAAACGCAGATGTGCCTCGCGCCGCACTGCTCCGAACAATAAAGATTCTACAATACT
AGCTTTTATGGTTATGAAGAGGAAAAATTGGCAGTAACCTGGCCCCACAAACCTTCAAATTAACGAATCA
AATTAACAACCATAGGATGATAATGCGATTAGTTTTTTAGCCTTATTTCTGGGGTAATTAATCAGCGAAG
CGATGATTTTTGATCTATTAACAGATATATAAATGGAAAAGCTGCATAACCACTTTAACTAATACTTTCA
ACATTTTCAGTTTGTATTACTTCTTATTCAAATGTCATAAAAGTATCAACAAAAAATTGTTAATATACCT
CTATACTTTAACGTCAAGGAGAAAAAACTATAGGATCCACTAGTAACAAAATGAAACTAAAAAGGGAGTA
TGATGAGTTAATAAAAGCAGACGCTGTTAAGGAAATAGCAAAAGAATTAGGGTCTCGACCTCTAGAGGTT
GCTCTTCCTGAGAAATATATTGCTAGACATGAAGAAAAGTTCAATATGGCTTGCGAACACATTTTAGAGA
AAGATCCATCACTTTTTCCCATACTTAAGAATAATGAATTTACGTTGTACTTGAAGGAGACTCAAGTCCC
TAATACACTCGAAGATTATTTTATTAGGCTTGCAAGCACAATTTTGTCTCAACAGATCAGTGGCCAAGCA
GCTGAAAGCATCAAGGCAAGGGTTGTCAGTCTTTATGGCGGTGCATTTCCTGATTACAAAATCCTTTTCG
AAGACTTCAAAGACCCAGCAAAATGTGCAGAAATCGCAAAATGTGGATTGAGTAAAAGGAAAATGATATA
TCTAGAGTCTCTTGCTGTCTATTTTACTGAAAAATATAAGGATATCGAAAAGCTCTTCGGTCAAAAAGAT
AATGATGAGGAAGTGATTGAAAGTTTAGTTACGAATGTAAAAGGTATAGGCCCATGGAGTGCCAAAATGT
TCTTGATCTCCGGATTGAAAAGAATGGATGTATTTGCTCCTGAAGATCTAGGTATTGCTAGGGGTTTTTC
AAAATACCTTTCAGATAAGCCAGAATTGGAAAAAGAATTAATGCGTGAAAGAAAAGTAGTTAAAAAGAGT
AAGATTAAGCATAAGAAATACAACTGGAAAATATATGACGACGACATAATGGAAAAATGCTCTGAAACAT
TTTCTCCGTATAGGTCTGTGTTTATGTTCATACTTTGGAGGCTCGCGAGCACAAATACAGATGCCATGAT
GAAGGCAGAAGAAAATTTCGTGAAATCCGTCGACGGTGCTGGTTTAATTAACTCTAGATTAGATAAAAGT
AAAGTGATTAACAGCGCATTAGAGCTGCTTAATGAGGTCGGAATCGAAGGTTTAACAACCCGTAAACTCG
CCCAGAAGCTTGGTGTAGAGCAGCCTACATTGTATTGGCATGTAAAAAATAAGCGGGCTTTGCTCGACGC
CTTAGCCATTGAGATGTTAGATAGGCACCATACTCACTTTTGCCCTTTAGAAGGGGAAAGCTGGCAAGAT
TTTTTACGTAATAACGCTAAAAGTTTTAGATGTGCTTTACTAAGTCATCGCGATGGAGCAAAAGTACATT
TAGGTACACGGCCTACAGAAAAACAGTATGAAACTCTCGAAAATCAATTAGCCTTTTTATGCCAACAAGG
TTTTTCACTAGAGAACGCGTTATATGCACTCAGCGCTGTGGGGCATTTTACCTTAGGTTGCGTATTGGAA
GATCAAGAGCATCAAGTCGCTAAAGAAGAAAGGGAAACACCTACTACTGATAGTATGCCGCCATTATTAC
GACAAGCTATCGAATTATTTGATCACCAAGGTGCAGAGCCAGCCTTCTTATTCGGCCTTGAATTGATCAT
ATGCGGATTAGAAAAACAACTTAAATGTGAAAGTGGGGACTCAGGAGGCGGTGGATCCGGTGGAGGCGGT
TCTGGCGGTGGAGGCTCTGGAGGTGGCGGATCGGGCGGAGGTGGCTCTAGATCTCGTCTGGACAAGAGCA
AAGTCATAAACTCTGCTCTGGAATTACTCAATGAAGTCGGTATCGAAGGCCTGACGACAAGGAAACTCGC
TCAAAAGCTGGGAGTTGAGCAGCCTACCCTGTACTGGCACGTGAAGAACAAGCGGGCCCTGCTCGATGCC
CTGGCAATCGAGATGCTGGACAGGCATCATACCCACTTCTGCCCCCTGGAAGGCGAGTCATGGCAAGACT
TTCTGCGGAACAACGCCAAGTCATTCCGCTGTGCTCTCCTCTCACATCGCGACGGGGCTAAAGTGCATCT
CGGCACCCGCCCAACAGAGAAACAGTACGAAACCCTGGAAAATCAGCTCGCGTTCCTGTGTCAGCAAGGC
TTCTCCCTGGAGAACGCACTGTACGCTCTGTCCGCCGTGGGCCACTTTACACTGGGCTGCGTATTGGAGG
ATCAGGAGCATCAAGTAGCAAAAGAGGAAAGAGAGACACCTACCACCGATTCTATGCCCCCACTTCTGAG
ACAAGCAATTGAGCTGTTCGACCATCAGGGAGCCGAACCTGCCTTCCTTTTCGGCCTGGAACTAATCATA
TGTGGCCTGGAGAAACAGCTAAAGTGCGAAAGCGGCGACTAATAATCTGCTTTTGTGCGCGTATGTTTAT
GTATGTACCTCTCTCTCTATTTCTATTTTTAAACCACCCTCTCAATAAAATAAAAATAATAAAGTATTTT
TAAGGAAAAGACGTGTTTAAGCACTGACTTTATCTACTTTTTGTACGTTTTCATTGATATAATGTGTTTT
GTCTCTCCCTTTTCTACGAAAATTTCAAAAATTGAGCTCCAATTCGCCCTATAGTGAGTCGTATTACAAT
TCACTGGCCGTCGTTTTACAACGTCGTGACTGGGAAAACCCTGGCGTTACCCAACTTAATCGCCTTGCAG
CACATCCCCCCTTCGCCAGCTGGCGTAATAGCGAAGAGGCCCGCACCGATCGCCCTTCCCAACAGTTGCG
CAGCCTGAATGGCGAATGGCGCG
[124 nt withheld, positions 6114-6237]
C
[91 nt withheld, positions 6239-6329]
A
[49 nt withheld, positions 6331-6379]
CCTTTGACGTTGGAGTCCACGTTCTTT
[37 nt withheld, positions 6407-6443]
ACCCTATCTCGGTCTATTCTTTTGATTTATAAGGGATTTTGCCGATTTCGGCCTATTGGTTAAAAAATGA
GCTGATTTAACAAAAATTTAACGCGAATTTTAACAAAATATTAACGTTTACAATTTCCTGATGCGGTATT
TTCTCCTTACGCATCTGTGCGGTATTTCACACCGCATATGATCCGTCGAGTTCAAGAGAAAAAAAAAGAA
AAAGCAAAAAGAAAAAAGGAAAGCGCGCCTCGTTCAGAATGACACGTATAGAATGATGCATTACCTTGTC
ATCTTCAGTATCATACTGTTCGTATACATACTTACTGACATTCATAGGTATACATATATACACATGTATA
TATATCGTATGCTGCAGCTTTAAATAATCGGTGTCACTACATAAGAACACCTTTGGTGGAGGGAACATCG
TTGGTACCATTGGGCGAGGTGGCTTCTCTTATGGCAACCGCAAGAGCCTTGAACGCACTCTCACTACGGT
GATGATCATTCTTGCCTCGCAGACAATCAACGTGGAGGGTAATTCTGCTAGCCTCTGCAAAGCTTTCAAG
AAAATGCGGGATCATCTCGCAAGAGAGATCTCCTACTTTCTCCCTTTGCAAACCAAGTTCGACAACTGCG
TACGGCCTGTTCGAAAGATCTACCACCGCTCTGGAAAGTGCCTCATCCAAAGGCGCAAATCCTGATCCAA
ACCTTTTTACTCCACGCGCCAGTAGGGCCTCTTTAAAAGCTTGACCGAGAGCAATCCCGCAGTCTTCAGT
GGTGTGATGGTCGTCTATGTGTAAGTCACCAATGCACTCAACGATTAGCGACCAGCCGGAATGCTTGGCC
AGAGCATGTATCATATGGTCCAGAAACCCTATACCTGTGTGGACGTTAATCACTTGCGATTGTGTGGCCT
GTTCTGCTACTGCTTCTGCCTCTTTTTCTGGGAAGATCGAGTGCTCTATCGCTAGGGGACCACCCTTTAA
AGAGATCGCAATCTGAATCTTGGTTTCATTTGTAATACGCTTTACTAGGGCTTTCTGCTCTGTCATCTTT
GCCTTCGTTTATCTTGCCTGCTCATTTTTTAGTATATTCTTCGAAGAAATCACATTACTTTATATAATGT
ATAATTCATTATGTGATAATGCCAATCGCTAAGAAAAAAAAAGAGTCATCCGCTAGGTGGAAAAAAAAAA
ATGAAAATCATTACCGAGGCATAAAAAAATATAGAGTGTACTAGAGGAGGCCAAGAGTAATAGAAAAAGA
AAATTGCGGGAAAGGACTGTGTTATGACTTCCCTGACTAATGCCGTGTTCAAACGATACCTGGCAGTGAC
TCCTAGCGCTCACCAAGCTCTTAAAACGGAATTATGGTGCACTCTCAGTACAATCTGCTCTGATGCCGCA
TAGTTAAGCCAGCCCCGACACCCGCCAACACCCGCTGACGCGCCCTGACGGGCTTGTCTGCTCCCGGCAT
CCGCTTACAGACAAGCTGTGACCGTCTCCGGGAGCTGCATGTGTCAGAGGTTTTCACCGTCATCACCGAA
ACGCGCGA
Features (pLannotate 1.2.2; 24 found; start..end, strand, type, name):
     70..573     -  misc_feature   CEN/ARS: S. cerevisiae CEN6 centromere fused to an autonomously replicating sequence
    610..714     +  promoter       AmpR promoter: bla
    715..1575    +  CDS            AmpR: β-lactamase; bla; confers resistance to ampicillin, carbenicillin, and related antibiotics
   1746..2334    +  rep_origin     ori: high-copy-number ColE1/pMB1/pBR322/pUC origin of replication
   2517..2609    +  CDS            lacI (fragment): lac repressor; lacI; The lac repressor binds to the lac operator to inhibit transcription in E. coli. This inhibition can be relieved by adding lactose or isopropyl-β-D-thiogalactopyranoside (IPTG).
   2622..2643    +  protein_bind   CAP binding site: CAP binding activates transcription in the presence of cAMP. E. coli catabolite activator protein
   2658..2688    +  promoter       lac promoter: promoter for the E. coli lac operon
   2696..2712    +  protein_bind   lac operator: The lac repressor binds to the lac operator to inhibit transcription in E. coli. This inhibition can be relieved by adding lactose or isopropyl-β-D-thiogalactopyranoside (IPTG). lac repressor encoded by lacI
   2757..2775    +  promoter       T3 promoter: promoter for bacteriophage T3 RNA polymerase
   2788..2808    -  misc_feature   MCS (fragment): pBluescript multiple cloning site
   2809..3458    +  promoter       GAL1,10 promoter: GAL1 and GAL10 genes of S. cerevisiae; divergent inducible promoter, regulated by Gal4
   3481..4368    +  CDS            MAG1: MAG_YEAST - Also known as MAG. Experimental evidence at protein level: Swiss-Prot protein existence level 1. Hydrolysis of the deoxyribose N-glycosidic bond to excise 3- methyladenine or 7-methyladenine from the damaged DNA polymer formed by alkylation lesions. From Saccharomyces cerevisiae (strain ATCC 204508 / S288c) (Baker's yeast).
   4393..5007    +  CDS            TetR: tetracycline repressor TetR; tetR from transposon Tn10; TetR binds to the tetracycline operator tetO to inhibit transcription. This inhibition can be relieved by adding tetracycline or doxycycline.
   5098..5707    +  CDS            rtTA3 (fragment): reverse tetracycline transactivator 3 activates expression from Tet-responsive promoters in the presence of doxycycline
   5928..5946    -  promoter       T7 promoter: promoter for bacteriophage T7 RNA polymerase
   5949..6106    +  CDS            lacZα (fragment): LacZα fragment of β-galactosidase; lacZ fragment
   6114..6569    +  rep_origin     f1 ori (sequence partly withheld): f1 bacteriophage origin of replication; arrow indicates direction of (+) strand synthesis
   6570..6623    -  misc_feature   bom (fragment): basis of mobility region from pBR322
   6580..6873    -  CDS            YO201_YEAST (fragment): Protein uncertain: Swiss-Prot protein existence level 5. From Saccharomyces cerevisiae (strain ATCC 204508 / S288c) (Baker's yeast).
   6830..7489    -  CDS            HIS3: imidazoleglycerol-phosphate dehydratase, required for histidine biosynthesis; S. cerevisiae HIS3; yeast auxotrophic marker
   7490..7677    -  promoter       HIS3 promoter: S. cerevisiae HIS3
   7727..7801    +  CDS            MRM1 (fragment): MRM1_YEAST - Also known as PET56 From Saccharomyces cerevisiae (strain ATCC 204508 / S288c) (Baker's yeast).
   7806..7855    -  misc_feature   bom (fragment): basis of mobility region from pBR322
   7957..1       -  CDS            rop (fragment) (across the origin): Rop protein, which maintains plasmids at low copy number; rop
