[The description below was written by a language model from this plasmid's Addgene catalogue record and pLannotate feature annotations shown in this document.]
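Description:
PRS303-Gal1pr-Mag1-sctetR is a yeast expression shuttle plasmid of about 8 kb, built on a pRS303-type backbone. It is propagated in E. coli through a high-copy ColE1/pUC origin and the β-lactamase (AmpR) gene, and an f1 origin is also present. In Saccharomyces cerevisiae it is selected through the HIS3 auxotrophic marker, which is expressed from its own promoter. pRS303 is normally an integrating vector with no yeast replication origin. The feature annotation of the depositor's full sequence nevertheless detects a CEN6/ARS element, which would allow low-copy episomal maintenance in yeast. The record does not explain this discrepancy, so whether the plasmid integrates or is maintained as a centromeric episome should be checked against the sequence. Remnants of the pBluescript-derived cloning region (lac promoter/operator, lacZα fragment, T3 and T7 promoters) flank the insert.

The payload is a fusion of the yeast MAG1 gene to a single-chain Tet repressor (sctetR), expressed from the galactose-inducible, Gal4-regulated GAL1 promoter. MAG1 encodes a 3-methyladenine DNA glycosylase that excises alkylated bases. The sctetR part appears in the annotation as two consecutive TetR-like reading frames, one called TetR and the second matched to an rtTA3 fragment. This fits two TetR monomers joined into a single polypeptide that binds tetO operator sites. No transcription terminator is annotated downstream of the fusion.

According to the associated publication, the plasmid belongs to the TaGTEAM system for targeted in vivo mutagenesis. In that system, tethering the glycosylase to a tetO array would concentrate DNA damage and mutagenic homologous recombination repair near the bound locus. The repository notes a few nucleotide differences between its own sequencing and the depositor's sequence, which the depositing lab considers functionally unimportant.
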