Addgene plasmid #44753: PRS303-Gal1pr-Mag1-sctetR
Depositing lab: Narendra Maheshri. Depositing organization: Massachusetts Institute of Technology. Publication: Harnessing mutagenic homologous recombination for targeted mutagenesis in vivo by TaGTEAM. Finney-Manchester SP, Maheshri N. Nucleic Acids Res. 2013 Mar 7. 10.1093/nar/gkt150 PubMed 23470991.
Backbone
  Vector backbone: PRS303
  Backbone size w/o insert (bp): 4800
  Total vector size (bp): 7991
  Vector type: Yeast Expression
  Selectable markers: HIS3
Growth in bacteria
  Bacterial resistance: Ampicillin, 100 μg/mL
  Growth temperature: 37°C
  Growth strain: Top10
  Copy number: High Copy
Gene/Insert
  Gene/Insert name: MAG1-sctetR
  Species: S. cerevisiae (budding yeast)
  Insert size (bp): 2232
  Promoter: Gal1pr
  Cloning method: Restriction Enzyme; 5′ cloning site SpeI (not destroyed); 3′ cloning site None (destroyed during cloning)
  Sequencing primers: 5′ CTCTATACTTTAACGTCAAGGAG; 3′ GAATGTAAGCGTGACATAAC
Resource information
  A portion of this plasmid was derived from a plasmid made by: Leona Samson Professor, Department of Biological Engineering Massachusetts Institute of Technology
Terms and licenses: Academic/Nonprofit Terms; Industry Terms: Not Available to Industry
Depositor comments: Please note that Addgene's sequencing results identified a few nucleotide differences when compared to the full plasmid sequence provided by the depositing laboratory. According to the depositing lab, these differences are not a concern for the function of the plasmid.
How to cite: PRS303-Gal1pr-Mag1-sctetR was a gift from Narendra Maheshri (Addgene plasmid # 44753 ; http://n2t.net/addgene:44753 ; RRID:Addgene_44753)
