>Addgene plasmid #44753 | PRS303-Gal1pr-Mag1-sctetR | addgene partial sequence | sequence record 66977 | GAL1 5'-AATATACCTCTATACTTTAACGTC-3'
ACAAAATGAAACTAAAAAGGGAGTATGATGAGTTAATAAAAGCAGACGCTGTTAAGGAAATAGCAAAAGA
ATTAGGGTCTCGACCTCTAGAGGTTGCTCTTCCTGAGAAATATATTGCTAGACATGAAGAAAAGTTCAAT
ATGGCTTGCGAACACATTTTAGAGAAAGATCCATCACTTTTTCCCATACTTAAGAATAATGAATTTACGT
TGTACTTGAAGGAGACTCAAGTCCCTAATACACTCGAAGATTATTTTATTAGGCTTGCAAGCACAATTTT
GTCTCAACAGATCAGTGGCCAAGCAGCTGAAAGCATCAAGGCAAGGGTTGTCAGTCTTTATGGCGGTGCA
TTTCCTGATTACAAAATCCTTTTCGAAGACTTCAAAGACCCAGCAAAATGTGCAGAAATCGCAAAATGTG
GATTGAGTAAAAGGAAAATGATATATCTAGAGTCTCTTGCTGTCTATTTTACTGAAAAATATAAGGATAT
CGAAAAGCTCTTCGGTCAAAAAGATAATGATGAGGAAGTGATTGAAAGTTTAGTTACGAATGTAAAAGGT
ATAGGCCCATGGAGTGCCAAAATGTTCTTGATCTCCGGATTGAAAAGAATGGATGTATTTGCTCCTGAAG
ATCTAGGTATTGCTAGGGGTTTTTCAAAATACCTTTCAGATAAGCCAGAATTGGAAAAAGAATTAATGCG
TGAAAGAAAAGTAGTTAAAAAGAGTAAGATTAAGCATAAGAAATACAACTGGAAAATATATGACGACGAC
ATAATGGAAAAATGCTCTGAAACATTTTCTCCGTATAGGTCTGTGTTTATGTTCATACTTTGGAGGCTCG
CGAGCACAAATACAGATGCCATGATGAAGGCAGAAGAAAATTTCGTGAAATCCGTCGACGGTGCTGGTT
