>Addgene plasmid #44753 | PRS303-Gal1pr-Mag1-sctetR | addgene partial sequence | sequence record 67061 | pRS-marker 5'-cggcatcagagcagattgta-3'
AGAGCTTGGTGAGCGCTAGGAGTCACTGCCAGGTATCGTTTGAACACGGCATTAGTCAGGGAAGTCATAA
CACAGTCCTTTCCCGCAATTTTCTTTTTCTATTACTCTTGGCCTCCTCTAGTACACTCTATATTTTTTTA
TGCCTCGGTAATGATTTTCATTTTTTTTTTTCCACCTAGCGGATGACTCTTTTTTTTTCTTAGCGATTGG
CATTATCACATAATGAATTATACATTATATAAAGTAATGTGATTTCTTCGAAGAATATACTAAAAAATGA
GCAGGCAAGATAAACGAAGGCAAAGATGACAGAGCAGAAAGCCCTAGTAAAGCGTATTACAAATGAAACC
AAGATTCAGATTGCGATCTCTTTAAAGGGTGGTCCCCTAGCGATAGAGCACTCGATCTTCCCAGAAAAAG
AGGCAGAAGCAGTAGCAGAACAGGCCACACAATCGCAAGTGATTAACGTCCACACAGGTATAGGGTTTCT
GGACCATATGATACATGCTCTGGCCAAGCATTCCGGCTGGTCGCTAATCGTTGAGTGCATTGGTGACTTA
CACATAGACGACCATCACACCACTGAAGACTGCGGGATTGCTCTCGGTCAAGCTTTTAAAGAGGCCCTAG
GGGCCGTGCGTGGAGTAAAAAGGTTTGGATCAGGATTTGCGCCTTTGGATGAGGCACTTTCCAGAGCGGT
GGTAGATCTTTCGAACAGGCCGTACGCAGTTGTCGAACTTGGTTTGCAAAGGGAGAAAGTAGGAGATCTC
TCTTGCGAGATGATCCCGCATTTTCTTGAAAGCTTTGCAGAGGCTAGCAGAATTACCC
